Addgene plasmid #234192: pAIP4_3KT9
Purpose: Heterologous protein expression of aprataxin in Escherichia coli
Depositing lab: Christopher Bahl. Depositing organization: AI Proteins. Publication: Facile, high-throughput protein purification enabled by high-efficiency protease elution. Cárcamo Noriega EN, Truebridge IS, Teets FD 3rd, Bowman JW 3rd, Rodriguez N, Howard TA, Bahl CD. Protein Sci. 2026 Sep;35(9):e70746. doi: 10.1002/pro.70746. PubMed 42555168.
Backbone
  Vector backbone: pET29b
  Backbone size w/o insert (bp): 5679
  Vector type: Bacterial Expression
Growth in bacteria
  Bacterial resistance: Kanamycin, 50 μg/mL
  Growth temperature: 37°C
  Growth strain: DH10B
  Copy number: High Copy
Gene/Insert
  Gene/Insert name: 3KT9 (alt names: APTX_HUMAN; Aprataxin (EC 3.6.1.71) (EC 3.6.1.72) (Forkhead-associated domain histidine triad-like protein) (FHA-HIT))
  Species: H. sapiens (human)
  Insert size (bp): 306
  Entrez Gene: APTX (a.k.a. AOA, AOA1, AXA1, EAOH, EOAHA, FHA-HIT)
  Promoter: T7
  Tag / fusion protein: 10x HisTag-Smt3 (N terminal on backbone)
  Cloning method: Golden Gate
  Sequencing primers: 5′ T7-promoter; 3′ T7-Term
Resource information
  A portion of this plasmid was derived from a plasmid made by: Synthetic DNA
Terms and licenses: Academic/Nonprofit Terms; Industry Terms
Depositor comments: 5' cloning site: BsaI (destroyed), 3' cloning site: BsaI (destroyed)
How to cite: pAIP4_3KT9 was a gift from Christopher Bahl (Addgene plasmid # 234192 ; http://n2t.net/addgene:234192 ; RRID:Addgene_234192)
