[The description below was written by a language model from this plasmid's Addgene catalogue record and pLannotate feature annotations shown in this document.]
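Description:
pAIP4_3KT9 is a bacterial expression plasmid built on a pET29b backbone for producing a fragment of human aprataxin (APTX) in Escherichia coli. It replicates from a ColE1/pMB1-type origin and retains the rop gene and the bom mobility region. The catalogue lists it as high copy, although rop normally moderates copy number. Selection is by kanamycin through the aph(3')-Ia KanR gene, and an f1 phage origin is also present. Short fragments annotated as tetracycline resistance sequence and a predicted E. coli ORF spanning the numbering origin look like pBR322-derived backbone remnants rather than functional elements.

The expression cassette is a standard T7lac arrangement. A T7 promoter with an adjacent lac operator and the T7 gene 10 ribosome binding site drives the open reading frame. A T7 terminator closes the cassette, and a plasmid-borne lacI gene provides repressor, so expression is IPTG-inducible in hosts that supply T7 RNA polymerase. The 306 bp insert, named after the identifier 3KT9, covers only part of APTX. It was made from synthetic DNA and inserted by Golden Gate cloning, which destroyed the flanking BsaI sites. It is fused at its N terminus to a backbone-encoded 10x His tag followed by yeast Smt3 (SUMO), which gives metal-affinity capture and typically allows release of the target by a SUMO-specific protease.

The feature table also detects a short His-tag fragment and a SET1 solubility-tag fragment downstream of the insert. The record does not say whether these are translated as part of the product. The associated work concerns high-throughput protein purification using protease elution.
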