Features (pLannotate 1.2.2; 21 found; start..end, strand, type, name):
    322..513     +  CDS            rop: Rop protein, which maintains plasmids at low copy number; rop
    615..754     +  misc_feature   bom: basis of mobility region from pBR322
    940..1528    -  rep_origin     ori: high-copy-number ColE1/pMB1/pBR322/pUC origin of replication
   1650..2465    +  CDS            KanR: aminoglycoside phosphotransferase; aph(3')-Ia; confers resistance to kanamycin in bacteria or G418 (Geneticin®) in eukaryotes
   2474..2531    -  promoter       AmpR promoter (fragment): bla
   2584..3012    -  rep_origin     f1 ori (sequence partly withheld): f1 bacteriophage origin of replication; arrow indicates direction of (+) strand synthesis
   3049..3096    -  terminator     T7 terminator: transcription terminator for bacteriophage T7 RNA polymerase
   3104..3153    -  CDS            SET1 (fragment): solubility-enhancement tag derived from T7 phage gene 10B
   3163..3180    -  CDS            9xHis (fragment): 9xHis affinity tag
   3199..3504    -  CDS            APTX (fragment): APTX_HUMAN - Also known as AXA1. Experimental evidence at protein level: Swiss-Prot protein existence level 1. DNA-binding protein involved in single-strand DNA break repair, double-strand DNA break repair and base excision repair (PubMed:15380105, PubMed:15044383, PubMed:16964241, PubMed:17276982, PubMed:24362567). Resolves abortive DNA ligation intermediates formed either at base excision sites, or when DNA ligases attempt to repair non-ligatable breaks induced by reactive oxygen species (PubMed:16964241, PubMed:24362567). Catalyzes the release of adenylate groups covalently linked to 5'-pho
   3508..3804    -  CDS            SMT3: SMT3_YEAST - Experimental evidence at protein level: Swiss-Prot protein existence level 1. Not known; suppressor of MIF2 mutations. From Saccharomyces cerevisiae (strain ATCC 204508 / S288c) (Baker's yeast).
   3812..3831    -  CDS            7xHis (fragment): 6xHis affinity tag
   3863..3885    -  RBS            RBS: efficient ribosome binding site from bacteriophage T7 gene 10 (Olins and Rangwala, 1989)
   3900..3924    -  protein_bind   lac operator: The lac repressor binds to the lac operator to inhibit transcription in E. coli. This inhibition can be relieved by adding lactose or isopropyl-β-D-thiogalactopyranoside (IPTG). lac repressor encoded by lacI
   3925..3943    -  promoter       T7 promoter: promoter for bacteriophage T7 RNA polymerase
   3969..4248    +  CDS            TcR (fragment): tetracycline efflux protein; tet; confers resistance to tetracycline
   4256..4333    +  promoter       lacI promoter: lacI
   4334..5416    +  CDS            lacI: lac repressor; lacI; The lac repressor binds to the lac operator to inhibit transcription in E. coli. This inhibition can be relieved by adding lactose or isopropyl-β-D-thiogalactopyranoside (IPTG).
   5429..5450    +  protein_bind   CAP binding site: CAP binding activates transcription in the presence of cAMP. E. coli catabolite activator protein
   5465..5756    +  CDS            TcR (fragment): tetracycline efflux protein; tet; confers resistance to tetracycline
   5828..305     -  CDS            YPB1_ECOLX (across the origin): Protein predicted: Swiss-Prot protein existence level 4. From Escherichia coli.
>Addgene plasmid #234192 | pAIP4_3KT9 | addgene full sequence | sequence record 464157 | Addgene NGS Result
TGAATGGTCTTCGGTTTCCGTGTTTCGTAAAGTCTGGAAACGCGGAAGTCAGCGCCCTGCACCATTATGT
TCCGGATCTGCATCGCAGGATGCTGCTGGCTACCCTGTGGAACACCTACATCTGTATTAACGAAGCGCTG
GCATTGACCCTGAGTGATTTTTCTCTGGTCCCGCCGCATCCATACCGCCAGTTGTTTACCCTCACAACGT
TCCAGTAACCGGGCATGTTCATCATCAGTAACCCGTATCGTGAGCATCCTCTCTCGTTTCATCGGTATCA
TTACCCCCATGAACAGAAATCCCCCTTACACGGAGGCATCAGTGACCAAACAGGAAAAAACCGCCCTTAA
CATGGCCCGCTTTATCAGAAGCCAGACATTAACGCTTCTGGAGAAACTCAACGAGCTGGACGCGGATGAA
CAGGCAGACATCTGTGAATCGCTTCACGACCACGCTGATGAGCTTTACCGCAGCTGCCTCGCGCGTTTCG
GTGATGACGGTGAAAACCTCTGACACATGCAGCTCCCGGAGACGGTCACAGCTTGTCTGTAAGCGGATGC
CGGGAGCAGACAAGCCCGTCAGGGCGCGTCAGCGGGTGTTGGCGGGTGTCGGGGCGCAGCCATGACCCAG
TCACGTAGCGATAGCGGAGTGTATACTGGCTTAACTATGCGGCATCAGAGCAGATTGTACTGAGAGTGCA
CCATTGCGGTGTGAAATACCGCACAGATGCGTAAGGAGAAAATACCGCATCAGGCGCTCTTCCGCTTCCT
CGCTCACTGACTCGCTGCGCTCGGTCGTTCGGCTGCGGCGAGCGGTATCAGCTCACTCAAAGGCGGTAAT
ACGGTTATCCACAGAATCAGGGGATAACGCAGGAAAGAACATGTGAGCAAAAGGCCAGCAAAAGGCCAGG
AACCGTAAAAAGGCCGCGTTGCTGGCGTTTTTCCATAGGCTCCGCCCCCCTGACGAGCATCACAAAAATC
GACGCTCAAGTCAGAGGTGGCGAAACCCGACAGGACTATAAAGATACCAGGCGTTTCCCCCTGGAAGCTC
CCTCGTGCGCTCTCCTGTTCCGACCCTGCCGCTTACCGGATACCTGTCCGCCTTTCTCCCTTCGGGAAGC
GTGGCGCTTTCTCATAGCTCACGCTGTAGGTATCTCAGTTCGGTGTAGGTCGTTCGCTCCAAGCTGGGCT
GTGTGCACGAACCCCCCGTTCAGCCCGACCGCTGCGCCTTATCCGGTAACTATCGTCTTGAGTCCAACCC
GGTAAGACACGACTTATCGCCACTGGCAGCAGCCACTGGTAACAGGATTAGCAGAGCGAGGTATGTAGGC
GGTGCTACAGAGTTCTTGAAGTGGTGGCCTAACTACGGCTACACTAGAAGGACAGTATTTGGTATCTGCG
CTCTGCTGAAGCCAGTTACCTTCGGAAAAAGAGTTGGTAGCTCTTGATCCGGCAAACAAACCACCGCTGG
TAGCGGTGGTTTTTTTGTTTGCAAGCAGCAGATTACGCGCAGAAAAAAAGGATCTCAAGAAGATCCTTTG
ATCTTTTCTACGGGGTCTGACGCTCAGTGGAACGAAAACTCACGTTAAGGGATTTTGGTCATGAACAATA
AAACTGTCTGCTTACATAAACAGTAATACAAGGGGTGTTATGAGCCATATTCAACGGGAAACGTCTTGCT
CTAGGCCGCGATTAAATTCCAACATGGATGCTGATTTATATGGGTATAAATGGGCTCGCGATAATGTCGG
GCAATCAGGTGCGACAATCTATCGATTGTATGGGAAGCCCGATGCGCCAGAGTTGTTTCTGAAACATGGC
AAAGGTAGCGTTGCCAATGATGTTACAGATGAGATGGTCAGACTAAACTGGCTGACGGAATTTATGCCTC
TTCCGACCATCAAGCATTTTATCCGTACTCCTGATGATGCATGGTTACTCACCACTGCGATCCCCGGGAA
AACAGCATTCCAGGTATTAGAAGAATATCCTGATTCAGGTGAAAATATTGTTGATGCGCTGGCAGTGTTC
CTGCGCCGGTTGCATTCGATTCCTGTTTGTAATTGTCCTTTTAACAGCGATCGCGTATTTCGTCTCGCTC
AGGCGCAATCACGAATGAATAACGGTTTGGTTGATGCGAGTGATTTTGATGACGAGCGTAATGGCTGGCC
TGTTGAACAAGTCTGGAAAGAAATGCATAAACTTTTGCCATTCTCACCGGATTCAGTCGTCACTCATGGT
GATTTCTCACTTGATAACCTTATTTTTGACGAGGGGAAATTAATAGGTTGTATTGATGTTGGACGAGTCG
GAATCGCAGACCGATACCAGGATCTTGCCATCCTATGGAACTGCCTCGGTGAGTTTTCTCCTTCATTACA
GAAACGGCTTTTTCAAAAATATGGTATTGATAATCCTGATATGAATAAATTGCAGTTTCATTTGATGCTC
GATGAGTTTTTCTAAGAATTAATTCATGAGCGGATACATATTTGAATGTATTTAGAAAAATAAACAAATA
GGGGTTCCGCGCACATTTCCCCGAAAAGTGCCACCTAAATTGTAAGCGTTAATATTTTGTTAAAATTCGC
GTTAAATTTTTGTTAAATCAGCTCATTTTTTAACCAATAGGCCGAAATCGGCAAAATCCCTTATAAATCA
AAAGAATAGACCGAGATAGGGT
[37 nt withheld, positions 2683-2719]
AAAGAACGTGGACTCCAACGTCAAAGG
[49 nt withheld, positions 2747-2795]
T
[91 nt withheld, positions 2797-2887]
G
[124 nt withheld, positions 2889-3012]
CCCATTCGCCAATCCGGATATAGTTCCTCCTTTCAGCAAAAAACCCCTCAAGACCCGTTTAGAGGCCCCA
AGGGGTTATGCTAGTTATTGCTCAGCGGTGGCAGCAGCCAACTCAGCTTCCTTTCGGGCTTTGTTAGCAG
CCGGATCTCAGTGGTGGTGGTGGTGGTGCTCGAGTCATTACGAACCTTCCTCGAACTCCACGATGTACGG
GTACAGCTCGTTGACCATGTGCAGTACCTGACCCGGCTGCAACTTAACTTCTTGGTCCTTGCCGATCACA
ACGCTATCAATGGACGTCGGGTTCACGCCCACTTGCTTCACCTTAACATAACCTTTATTACATTCCGCTT
TCAGCTGGACTTGCTGGCGGCTGCACTTTTTATCGGTGATTTTGGTTTCCGGACCACGGCCAATAACAAC
AGCCTCCAAGTGTGGCAGACGAATACGCTGATGGCGAGAGTCTTGTCTAACTAGCCAACATACCCTCATC
ATTCCAGAGCCGCCAATCTGTTCACGGTGGGCTTCAATGATGTCGTTGTCTTCCATGTCCAGGTCTTCCG
GCGCTTGATCTGCCTGGATGCGAATACCGTCATACAGGAAACGCAGGCTATCCATTTCCTTGCCCTGACG
TTTGGCAAACGCTTCCATCAGGCGACGCAGCGGCGTGGTCTTTTTGATCTTAAAGAAAATTTCAGAGCTG
CCGTCACTAACTTTCAGGTTAATATGGGTTTCCGGTTTCACTTCCGGCTTGACTTCCGGCTTTGCTTCTT
GGTTGACTTCCGAATCTTGCAGGCTACCGTGGTGATGGTGATGGTGATGATGGTGATGAATCTTCGCCAT
CATATGTATATCTCCTTCTTAAAGTTAAACAAAATTATTTCTAGAGGGGAATTGTTATCCGCTCACAATT
CCCCTATAGTGAGTCGTATTAATTTCGCGGGATCGAGATCGATCTCGATCCTCTACGCCGGACGCATCGT
GGCCGGCATCACCGGCGCCACAGGTGCGGTTGCTGGCGCCTATATCGCCGACATCACCGATGGGGAAGAT
CGGGCTCGCCACTTCGGGCTCATGAGCGCTTGTTTCGGCGTGGGTATGGTGGCAGGCCCCGTGGCCGGGG
GACTGTTGGGCGCCATCTCCTTGCATGCACCATTCCTTGCGGCGGCGGTGCTCAACGGCCTCAACCTACT
ACTGGGCTGCTTCCTAATGCAGGAGTCGCATAAGGGAGAGCGTCGAGATCCCGGACACCATCGAATGGCG
CAAAACCTTTCGCGGTATGGCATGATAGCGCCCGGAAGAGAGTCAATTCAGGGTGGTGAATGTGAAACCA
GTAACGTTATACGATGTCGCAGAGTATGCCGGTGTCTCTTATCAGACCGTTTCCCGCGTGGTGAACCAGG
CCAGCCACGTTTCTGCGAAAACGCGGGAAAAAGTGGAAGCGGCGATGGCGGAGCTGAATTACATTCCCAA
CCGCGTGGCACAACAACTGGCGGGCAAACAGTCGTTGCTGATTGGCGTTGCCACCTCCAGTCTGGCCCTG
CACGCGCCGTCGCAAATTGTCGCGGCGATTAAATCTCGCGCCGATCAACTGGGTGCCAGCGTGGTGGTGT
CGATGGTAGAACGAAGCGGCGTCGAAGCCTGTAAAGCGGCGGTGCACAATCTTCTCGCGCAACGCGTCAG
TGGGCTGATCATTAACTATCCGCTGGATGACCAGGATGCCATTGCTGTGGAAGCTGCCTGCACTAATGTT
CCGGCGTTATTTCTTGATGTCTCTGACCAGACACCCATCAACAGTATTATTTTCTCCCATGAAGACGGTA
CGCGACTGGGCGTGGAGCATCTGGTCGCATTGGGTCACCAGCAAATCGCGCTGTTAGCGGGCCCATTAAG
TTCTGTCTCGGCGCGTCTGCGTCTGGCTGGCTGGCATAAATATCTCACTCGCAATCAAATTCAGCCGATA
GCGGAACGGGAAGGCGACTGGAGTGCCATGTCCGGTTTTCAACAAACCATGCAAATGCTGAATGAGGGCA
TCGTTCCCACTGCGATGCTGGTTGCCAACGATCAGATGGCGCTGGGCGCAATGCGCGCCATTACCGAGTC
CGGGCTGCGCGTTGGTGCGGACATCTCGGTAGTGGGATACGACGATACCGAAGACAGCTCATGTTATATC
CCGCCGTTAACCACCATCAAACAGGATTTTCGCCTGCTGGGGCAAACCAGCGTGGACCGCTTGCTGCAAC
TCTCTCAGGGCCAGGCGGTGAAGGGCAATCAGCTGTTGCCCGTCTCACTGGTGAAAAGAAAAACCACCCT
GGCGCCCAATACGCAAACCGCCTCTCCCCGCGCGTTGGCCGATTCATTAATGCAGCTGGCACGACAGGTT
TCCCGACTGGAAAGCGGGCAGTGAGCGCAACGCAATTAATGTAAGTTAGCTCACTCATTAGGCACCGGGA
TCTCGACCGATGCCCTTGAGAGCCTTCAACCCAGTCAGCTCCTTCCGGTGGGCGCGGGGCATGACTATCG
TCGCCGCACTTATGACTGTCTTCTTTATCATGCAACTCGTAGGACAGGTGCCGGCAGCGCTCTGGGTCAT
TTTCGGCGAGGACCGCTTTCGCTGGAGCGCGACGATGATCGGCCTGTCGCTTGCGGTATTCGGAATCTTG
CACGCCCTCGCTCAAGCCTTCGTCACTGGTCCCGCCACCAAACGTTTCGGCGAGAAGCAGGCCATTATCG
CCGGCATGGCGGCCCCACGGGTGCGCATGATCGTGCTCCTGTCGTTGAGGACCCGGCTAGGCTGGCGGGG
TTGCCTTACTGGTTAGCAGAATGAATCACCGATACGCGAGCGAACGTGAAGCGACTGCTGCTGCAAAACG
TCTGCGACCTGAGCAACAACA
